>Addgene plasmid #200085 | WT WWP1 | addgene full sequence | sequence record 392631 | Addgene NGS Result
TCCGCGTTACATAACTTACGGTAAATGGCCCGCCTGGCTGACCGCCCAACGACCCCCGCCCATTGACGTC
AATAATGACGTATGTTCCCATAGTAACGCCAATAGGGACTTTCCATTGACGTCAATGGGTGGAGTATTTA
CGGTAAACTGCCCACTTGGCAGTACATCAAGTGTATCATATGCCAAGTACGCCCCCTATTGACGTCAATG
ACGGTAAATGGCCCGCCTGGCATTATGCCCAGTACATGACCTTATGGGACTTTCCTACTTGGCAGTACAT
CTACGTATTAGTCATCGCTATTACCATGGTGATGCGGTTTTGGCAGTACATCAATGGGCGTGGATAGCGG
TTTGACTCACGGGGATTTCCAAGTCTCCACCCCATTGACGTCAATGGGAGTTTGTTTTGGCACCAAAATC
AACGGGACTTTCCAAAATGTCGTAACAACTCCGCCCCATTGACGCAAATGGGCGGTAGGCGTGTACGGTG
GGAGGTCTATATAAGCAGAGCTCAATAAAAGAGCCCACAACCCCTCACTCGGCGCGCCAGTCTTCCGATA
GACTGCGTCGCCCGGGTACCCGTATTCCCAATAAAGCCTCTTGCTGTTTGCATCCGAATCGTGGTCTCGC
TGTTCCTTGGGAGGGTCTCCTCTGAGTGATTGACTACCCACGACGGGGGTCTTTCATTTGGGGGCTCGTC
CGGGATTTGGAGACCCCTGCCCAGGGACCACCGACCCACCACCGGGAGGTAAGCTGGCCAGCAACTTATC
TGTGTCTGTCCGATTGTCTAGTGTCTATGTTTGATGTTATGCGCCTGCGTCTGTACTAGTTAGCTAACTA
GCTCTGTATCTGGCGGACCCGTGGTGGAACTGACGAGTTCTGAACACCCGGCCGCAACCCTGGGAGACGT
CCCAGGGACTTTGGGGGCCGTTTTTGTGGCCCGACCTGAGGAAGGGAGTCGATGTGGAATCCGACCCCGT
CAGGATATGTGGTTCTGGTAGGAGACGAGAACCTAAAACAGTTCCCGCCTCCGTCTGAATTTTTGCTTTC
GGTTTGGAACCGAAGCCGCGCGTCTTGTCTGCTGCAGCGCTGCAGCATCGTTCTGTGTTGTCTCTGTCTG
ACTGTGTTTCTGTATTTGTCTGAAAATTAGGGCCAGACTGTTACCACTCCCTTAAGTTTGACCTTAGGTC
ACTGGAAAGATGTCGAGCGGATCGCTCACAACCAGTCGGTAGATGTCAAGAAGAGACGTTGGGTTACCTT
CTGCTCTGCAGAATGGCCAACCTTTAACGTCGGATGGCCGCGAGACGGCACCTTTAACCGAGACCTCATC
ACCCAGGTTAAGATCAAGGTCTTTTCACCTGGCCCGCATGGACACCCAGACCAGGTCCCCTACATCGTGA
CCTGGGAAGCCTTGGCTTTTGACCCCCCTCCCTGGGTCAAGCCCTTTGTACACCCTAAGCCTCCGCCTCC
TCTTCCTCCATCCGCCCCGTCTCTCCCCCTTGAACCTCCTCGTTCGACCCCGCCTCGATCCTCCCTTTAT
CCAGCCCTCACTCCTTCTCTAGGCGCCGGAATTGAAGATCTGGGGGATCGATCCTCTAGAGTCCGTTACA
TAACTTACGGTAAATGGCCCGCCTGGCTGACCGCCCAACGACCCCCGCCCATTGACGTCAATAATGACGT
ATGTTCCCATAGTAACGCCAATAGGGACTTTCCATTGACGTCAATGGGTGGAGTATTTACGGTAAACTGC
CCACTTGGCAGTACATCAAGTGTATCATATGCCAAGTACGCCCCCTATTGACGTCAATGACGGTAAATGG
CCCGCCTGGCATTATGCCCAGTACATGACCTTATGGGACTTTCCTACTTGGCAGTACATCTACGTATTAG
TCATCGCTATTACCATGGTGATGCGGTTTTGGCAGTACATCAATGGGCGTGGATAGCGGTTTGACTCACG
GGGATTTCCAAGTCTCCACCCCATTGACGTCAATGGGAGTTTGTTTTGGCACCAAAATCAACGGGACTTT
CCAAAATGTCGTAACAACTCCGCCCCATTGACGCAAATGGGCGGTAGGCGTGTACGGTGGGAGGTCTATA
TAAGCAGAGCTCGTTTAGTGAACCGTCAGATCGCCTGGAGACGCCATCCACGCTGTTTTGACCTCCATAG
AAGACACCGGGACCGATCCAGCCTCCGCGGCCGGGAACGGTGCATTGGAACGGACCTGCAGGAATTGATC
CGCGGCCGCACCGGTAGGCCTCGTACGCTTAATTAACGGATCCGGAATTCCATGGCCACTGCTTCACCAA
GGTCTGATACTAGTAATAACCACAGTGGAAGGTTGCAGTTACAGGTAACTGTTTCTAGTGCCAAACTTAA
AAGAAAAAAGAACTGGTTCGGAACAGCAATATATACAGAAGTAGTTGTAGATGGAGAAATTACGAAAACA
GCAAAATCCAGTAGTTCTTCTAATCCAAAATGGGATGAACAGCTAACTGTAAATGTTACGCCACAGACTA
CATTGGAATTTCAAGTTTGGAGCCATCGCACTTTAAAAGCAGATGCTTTATTAGGAAAAGCAACGATAGA
TTTGAAACAAGCTCTGTTGATACACAATAGAAAATTGGAAAGAGTGAAAGAACAATTAAAACTTTCCTTG
GAAAACAAGAATGGCATAGCACAAACTGGTGAATTGACAGTTGTGCTTGATGGATTGGTGATTGAGCAAG
AAAATATAACAAACTGCAGCTCATCTCCAACCATAGAAATACAGGAAAATGGTGATGCCTTACATGAAAA
TGGAGAGCCTTCAGCAAGGACAACTGCCAGGTTGGCTGTTGAAGGCACGAATGGAATAGATAATCATGTA
CCTACAAGCACTCTAGTCCAAAACTCATGCTGCTCGTATGTAGTTAATGGAGACAACACACCTTCATCTC
CGTCTCAGGTTGCTGCCAGACCCAAAAATACACCAGCTCCAAAACCACTCGCATCTGAGCCTGCCGATGA
CACTGTTAATGGAGAATCATCCTCATTTGCACCAACTGATAATGCGTCTGTCACGGGTACTCCAGTAGTG
TCTGAAGAAAATGCCTTGTCTCCAAATTGCACTAGTACTACTGTTGAAGATCCTCCAGTTCAAGAAATAC
TGACTTCCTCAGAAAACAATGAATGTATTCCTTCTACCAGTGCAGAATTGGAATCTGAAGCTAGAAGTAT
ATTAGAGCCTGACACCTCTAATTCTAGAAGTAGTTCTGCTTTTGAAGCAGCCAAATCAAGACAGCCAGAT
GGGTGTATGGATCCTGTACGGCAGCAGTCTGGGAATGCCAACACAGAAACCTTGCCATCAGGGTGGGAAC
AAAGAAAAGATCCTCATGGTAGAACCTATTATGTGGATCATAATACTCGAACTACCACATGGGAGAGACC
ACAACCTTTACCTCCAGGTTGGGAAAGAAGAGTTGATGATCGTAGAAGAGTTTATTATGTGGATCATAAC
ACCAGAACAACAACGTGGCAGCGGCCTACCATGGAATCTGTCCGAAATTTTGAACAGTGGCAATCTCAGC
GGAACCAATTGCAGGGAGCTATGCAACAGTTTAACCAACGATACCTCTATTCGGCTTCAATGTTAGCTGC
AGAAAATGACCCTTATGGACCTTTGCCACCAGGCTGGGAAAAAAGAGTGGATTCAACAGACAGGGTTTAC
TTTGTGAATCATAACACAAAAACAACCCAGTGGGAAGATCCAAGAACTCAAGGCTTACAGAATGAAGAAC
CCCTGCCAGAAGGCTGGGAAATTAGATATACTCGTGAAGGTGTAAGGTACTTTGTTGATCATAACACAAG
AACAACAACATTCAAAGATCCTCGCAATGGGAAGTCATCTGTAACTAAAGGTGGTCCACAAATTGCTTAT
GAACGCGGCTTTAGGTGGAAGCTTGCTCACTTCCGTTATTTGTGCCAGTCTAATGCACTACCTAGTCATG
TAAAGATCAATGTGTCCCGGCAGACATTGTTTGAAGATTCCTTCCAACAGATTATGGCATTAAAACCCTA
TGACTTGAGGAGGCGCTTATATGTAATATTTAGAGGAGAAGAAGGACTTGATTATGGTGGCCTAGCGAGA
GAATGGTTTTTCTTGCTTTCACATGAAGTTTTGAACCCAATGTATTGCTTATTTGAGTATGCGGGCAAGA
ACAACTATTGTCTGCAGATAAATCCAGCATCAACCATTAATCCAGACCATCTTTCATACTTCTGTTTCAT
TGGTCGTTTTATTGCCATGGCACTATTTCATGGAAAGTTTATCGATACTGGTTTCTCTTTACCATTCTAC
AAGCGTATGTTAAGTAAAAAACTTACTATTAAGGATTTGGAATCTATTGATACTGAATTTTATAACTCCC
TTATCTGGATAAGAGATAACAACATTGAAGAATGTGGCTTAGAAATGTACTTTTCTGTTGACATGGAGAT
TTTGGGAAAAGTTACTTCACATGACCTGAAGTTGGGAGGTTCCAATATTCTGGTGACTGAGGAGAACAAA
GATGAATATATTGGTTTAATGACAGAATGGCGTTTTTCTCGAGGAGTACAAGAACAGACCAAAGCTTTCC
TTGATGGTTTTAATGAAGTTGTTCCTCTTCAGTGGCTACAGTACTTCGATGAAAAAGAATTAGAGGTTAT
GTTGTGTGGCATGCAGGAGGTTGACTTGGCAGATTGGCAGAGAAATACTGTTTATCGACATTATACAAGA
AACAGCAAGCAAATCATTTGGTTTTGGCAGTTTGTGAAAGAGACAGACAATGAAGTAAGAATGCGACTAT
TGCAGTTCGTCACTGGAACCTGCCGTTTACCTCTAGGAGGATTTGCTGAGCTCATGGGAAGTAATGGGCC
TCAAAAGTTTTGCATTGAAAAAGTTGGCAAAGACACTTGGTTACCAAGAAGCCATACATGTTTTAATCGC
TTGGATCTACCACCATATAAGAGTTATGAACAACTAAAGGAAAAACTTCTTTTTGCAATAGAAGAGACAG
AGGGATTTGGACAAGAATGAGAATTCCGCCCCCCCCCCCCCCCCCCCTCTCCCTCCCCCCCCCCTAACGT
TACTGGCCGAAGCCGCTTGGAATAAGGCCGGTGTGCGTTTGTCTATATGTTATTTTCCACCATATTGCCG
TCTTTTGGCAATGTGAGGGCCCGGAAACCTGGCCCTGTCTTCTTGACGAGCATTCCTAGGGGTCTTTCCC
CTCTCGCCAAAGGAATGCAAGGTCTGTTGAATGTCGTGAAGGAAGCAGTTCCTCTGGAAGCTTCTTGAAG
ACAAACAACGTCTGTAGCGACCCTTTGCAGGCAGCGGAACCCCCCACCTGGCGACAGGTGCCTCTGCGGC
CAAAAGCCACGTGTATAAGATACACCTGCAAAGGCGGCACAACCCCAGTGCCACGTTGTGAGTTGGATAG
TTGTGGAAAGAGTCAAATGGCTCTCCTCAAGCGTATTCAACAAGGGGCTGAAGGATGCCCAGAAGGTACC
CCATTGTATGGGATCTGATCTGGGGCCTCGGTGCACATGCTTTACATGTGTTTAGTCGAGGTTAAAAAAA
CGTCTAGGCCCCCCGAACCACGGGGACGTGGTTTTCCTTTGAAAAACACGATGATAAGCTTGCCACAACC
ATGGCTGAACAAGATGGATTGCACGCAGGTTCTCCGGCCGCTTGGGTGGAGAGGCTATTCGGCTATGACT
GGGCACAACAGACAATCGGCTGCTCTGATGCCGCCGTGTTCCGGCTGTCAGCGCAGGGGCGCCCGGTTCT
TTTTGTCAAGACCGACCTGTCCGGTGCCCTGAATGAACTGCAGGACGAGGCAGCGCGGCTATCGTGGCTG
GCCACGACGGGCGTTCCTTGCGCAGCTGTGCTCGACGTTGTCACTGAAGCGGGAAGGGACTGGCTGCTAT
TGGGCGAAGTGCCGGGGCAGGATCTCCTGTCATCTCACCTTGCTCCTGCCGAGAAAGTATCCATCATGGC
TGATGCAATGCGGCGGCTGCATACGCTTGATCCGGCTACCTGCCCATTCGACCACCAAGCGAAACATCGC
ATCGAGCGAGCACGTACTCGGATGGAAGCCGGTCTTGTCGATCAGGATGATCTGGACGAAGAGCATCAGG
GGCTCGCGCCAGCCGAACTGTTCGCCAGGCTCAAGGCGCGCATGCCCGACGGCGAGGATCTCGTCGTGAC
CCATGGCGATGCCTGCTTGCCGAATATCATGGTGGAAAATGGCCGCTTTTCTGGATTCATCGACTGTGGC
CGGCTGGGTGTGGCGGACCGCTATCAGGACATAGCGTTGGCTACCCGTGATATTGCTGAAGAGCTTGGCG
GCGAATGGGCTGACCGCTTCCTCGTGCTTTACGGTATCGCCGCTCCCGATTCGCAGCGCATCGCCTTCTA
TCGCCTTCTTGACGAGTTCTTCTGAGCGGGATCGGCTAGAGTCGACCCGGACGGGACGCTCCTGCGCCTG
ATACAGAACGAATTGCTTGCAGGCATCTCATGAGTGTGTCTTCCCGTTTTCCGCCTGAGGTCACTGCGTG
GATGGAGCGCTGGCGCCTGCTGCGCGACGGCGAGCTGCTCACCACCCACTCGAGGGCTGCAGCGCTGCAG
AGGCCGAGTGCAGAACTGCTCCAAAGGGACCTCAAGGCTTTCCGAGGGACACTAGGCTGACTCCATCGAG
CCAGTGTAGAGATAAGCTTATCGATTAGTCCAATTTGTTAAAGACAGGATATCAGTGGTCCAGGCTCTAG
TTTTGACTCAACAATATCACCAGCTGAAGCCTATAGAGTACGAGCCATAGATAAAATAAAAGATTTTATT
TAGTCTCCAGAAAAAGGGGGGAATGAAAGACCCCACCTGTAGGTTTGGCAAGCTAGCTTAAGTAACGCCA
TTTTGCAAGGCATGGAAAAATACATAACTGAGAATAGAGAAGTTCAGATCAAGGTCAGGAACAGATGGAA
CAGGGTCGACCCTAGAGAACCATCAGATGTTTCCAGGGTGCCCCAAGGACCTGAAATGACCCTGTGCCTT
ATTTGAACTAACCAATCAGTTCGCTTCTCGCTTCTGTTCGCGCGCTTCTGCTCCCCGAGCTCAATAAAAG
AGCCCACAACCCCTCACTCGGGGCGCCAGTCCTCCGATTGACTGAGTCGCCCGGGTACCCGTGTATCCAA
TAAACCCTCTTGCAGTTGCATCCGACTTGTGGTCTCGCTGTTCCTTGGGAGGGTCTCCTCTGAGTGATTG
ACTACCCGTCAGCGGGGGTCTTTCATTTGGGGGCTCGTCCGGGATCGGGAGACCCCTGCCCAGGGACCAC
CGACCCACCACCGGGAGGTAAGCTGGCTGCCTCGCGCGTTTCGGTGATGACGGTGAAAACCTCTGACACA
TGCAGCTCCCGGAGACGGTCACAGCTTGTCTGTAAGCGGATGCCGGGAGCAGACAAGCCCGTCAGGGCGC
GTCAGCGGGTGTTGGCGGGTGTCGGGGCGCAGCCATGACCCAGTCACGTAGCGATAGCGGAGTGTAGATC
CGGCTGTGGAATGTGTGTCAGTTAGGGTGTGGAAAGTCCCCAGGCTCCCCAGCAGGCAGAAGTATGCAAA
GCATGCATCTCAATTAGTCAGCAACCAGGTGTGGAAAGTCCCCAGGCTCCCCAGCAGGCAGAAGTATGCA
AAGCATGCATCTCAATTAGTCAGCAACCATAGTCCCGCCCCTAACTCCGCCCATCCCGCCCCTAACTCCG
CCCAGTTCCGCCCATTCTCCGCCCCATGGCTGACTAATTTTTTTTATTTATGCAGAGGCCGAGGCCGCCT
CGGCCTCTGAGCTATTCCAGAAGTAGTGAGGAGGCTTTTTTGGAGGCCTAGGCTTTTGCAAAAAGCTTAC
TGGCTTAACTATGCGGCATCAGAGCAGATTGTACTGAGAGTGCACCATATGCGGTGTGAAATACCGCACA
GATGCGTAAGGAGAAAATACCGCATCAGGCGCTCTTCCGCTTCCTCGCTCACTGACTCGCTGCGCTCGGT
CGTTCGGCTGCGGCGAGCGGTATCAGCTCACTCAAAGGCGGTAATACGGTTATCCACAGAATCAGGGGAT
AACGCAGGAAAGAACATGTGAGCAAAAGGCCAGCAAAAGGCCAGGAACCGTAAAAAGGCCGCGTTGCTGG
CGTTTTTCCATAGGCTCCGCCCCCCTGACGAGCATCACAAAAATCGACGCTCAAGTCAGAGGTGGCGAAA
CCCGACAGGACTATAAAGATACCAGGCGTTTCCCCCTGGAAGCTCCCTCGTGCGCTCTCCTGTTCCGACC
CTGCCGCTTACCGGATACCTGTCCGCCTTTCTCCCTTCGGGAAGCGTGGCGCTTTCTCATAGCTCACGCT
GTAGGTATCTCAGTTCGGTGTAGGTCGTTCGCTCCAAGCTGGGCTGTGTGCACGAACCCCCCGTTCAGCC
CGACCGCTGCGCCTTATCCGGTAACTATCGTCTTGAGTCCAACCCGGTAAGACACGACTTATCGCCACTG
GCAGCAGCCACTGGTAACAGGATTAGCAGAGCGAGGTATGTAGGCGGTGCTACAGAGTTCTTGAAGTGGT
GGCCTAACTACGGCTACACTAGAAGGACAGTATTTGGTATCTGCGCTCTGCTGAAGCCAGTTACCTTCGG
AAAAAGAGTTGGTAGCTCTTGATCCGGCAAACAAACCACCGCTGGTAGCGGTGGTTTTTTTGTTTGCAAG
CAGCAGATTACGCGCAGAAAAAAAGGATCTCAAGAAGATCCTTTGATCTTTTCTACGGGGTCTGACGCTC
AGTGGAACGAAAACTCACGTTAAGGGATTTTGGTCATGAGATTATCAAAAAGGATCTTCACCTAGATCCT
TTTAAATTAAAAATGAAGTTTTAAATCAATCTAAAGTATATATGAGTAAACTTGGTCTGACAGTTACCAA
TGCTTAATCAGTGAGGCACCTATCTCAGCGATCTGTCTATTTCGTTCATCCATAGTTGCCTGACTCCCCG
TCGTGTAGATAACTACGATACGGGAGGGCTTACCATCTGGCCCCAGTGCTGCAATGATACCGCGAGACCC
ACGCTCACCGGCTCCAGATTTATCAGCAATAAACCAGCCAGCCGGAAGGGCCGAGCGCAGAAGTGGTCCT
GCAACTTTATCCGCCTCCATCCAGTCTATTAATTGTTGCCGGGAAGCTAGAGTAAGTAGTTCGCCAGTTA
ATAGTTTGCGCAACGTTGTTGCCATTGCTGCAGGCATCGTGGTGTCACGCTCGTCGTTTGGTATGGCTTC
ATTCAGCTCCGGTTCCCAACGATCAAGGCGAGTTACATGATCCCCCATGTTGTGCAAAAAAGCGGTTAGC
TCCTTCGGTCCTCCGATCGTTGTCAGAAGTAAGTTGGCCGCAGTGTTATCACTCATGGTTATGGCAGCAC
TGCATAATTCTCTTACTGTCATGCCATCCGTAAGATGCTTTTCTGTGACTGGTGAGTACTCAACCAAGTC
ATTCTGAGAATAGTGTATGCGGCGACCGAGTTGCTCTTGCCCGGCGTCAACACGGGATAATACCGCGCCA
CATAGCAGAACTTTAAAAGTGCTCATCATTGGAAAACGTTCTTCGGGGCGAAAACTCTCAAGGATCTTAC
CGCTGTTGAGATCCAGTTCGATGTAACCCACTCGTGCACCCAACTGATCTTCAGCATCTTTTACTTTCAC
CAGCGTTTCTGGGTGAGCAAAAACAGGAAGGCAAAATGCCGCAAAAAAGGGAATAAGGGCGACACGGAAA
TGTTGAATACTCATACTCTTCCTTTTTCAATATTATTGAAGCATTTATCAGGGTTATTGTCTCATGAGCG
GATACATATTTGAATGTATTTAGAAAAATAAACAAATAGGGGTTCCGCGCACATTTCCCCGAAAAGTGCC
ACCTGACGTCTAAGAAACCATTATTATCATGACATTAACCTATAAAAATAGGCGTATCACGAGGCCCTTT
CGTCTTCAAGAATTAGCTTGGCCATTGCATACGTTGTATCCATATCATAATATGTACATTTATATTGGCT
CATGTCCAACATTACCGCCATGTTGACATTGATTATTGACTAGTTATTAATAGTAATCAATTACGGGGTC
ATTAGTTCATAGCCCATATATGGAGT
Features (pLannotate 1.2.2; 22 found; start..end, strand, type, name):
    309..512     +  promoter       CMV promoter: human cytomegalovirus (CMV) immediate early promoter
    513..688     +  LTR            5' LTR (truncated): truncated long terminal repeat from Moloney murine sarcoma virus
    810..1084    +  misc_feature   MESV Ψ (fragment): packaging signal of murine embryonic stem cell virus
   1151..1567    +  CDS            gag (truncated): truncated Moloney murine leukemia virus (MMLV) gag gene lacking the start codon
   1604..1907    +  enhancer       CMV enhancer: human cytomegalovirus immediate early enhancer
   1908..2111    +  promoter       CMV promoter: human cytomegalovirus (CMV) immediate early promoter
   2292..5057    +  CDS            WWP1: WWP1_HUMAN - Experimental evidence at protein level: Swiss-Prot protein existence level 1. E3 ubiquitin-protein ligase which accepts ubiquitin from an E2 ubiquitin-conjugating enzyme in the form of a thioester and then directly transfers the ubiquitin to targeted substrates. Ubiquitinates ERBB4 isoforms JM-A CYT-1 and JM-B CYT-1, KLF2, KLF5 and TP63 and promotes their proteasomal degradation. Ubiquitinates RNF11 without targeting it for degradation. Ubiquitinates and promotes degradation of TGFBR1; the ubiquitination is enhanced by SMAD7. Ubiquitinates SMAD6 and SMAD7. Ubiquitinates and promot
   5067..5087    -  promoter       chicken β-actin promoter (fragment): contains a 21-bp deletion relative to the standard chicken β-actin promoter
   5195..5657    +  misc_feature   IRES: internal ribosome entry site (IRES) of the encephalomyocarditis virus (EMCV)
   5676..6465    +  CDS            NeoR/KanR (fragment): aminoglycoside phosphotransferase from Tn5; aph(3')-II (or nptII); confers resistance to neomycin, kanamycin, and G418 (Geneticin®)
   6472..6540    +  CDS            ble (fragment): BLE_KLEPN - Experimental evidence at protein level: Swiss-Prot protein existence level 1. Binding protein with a strong affinity to the bleomycin family of antibiotics. Binds to CL990; an antimitotic-antibiotic compound. From Klebsiella pneumoniae.
   6636..6707    +  CDS            Mos (fragment): MOS_MOUSE - Experimental evidence at transcript level: Swiss-Prot protein existence level 2. From Mus musculus (Mouse).
   6740..6840    +  CDS            env (fragment): murine leukemia virus gPr80 envelope polyprotein precursor; env; proteolytically cleaved into gp70SU and p15TM subunits
   6882..7307    +  LTR            3' LTR (ΔU3): self-inactivating 3' long terminal repeat (LTR) from Moloney murine leukemia virus
   7376..7416    +  CDS            rop (fragment): Rop protein, which maintains plasmids at low copy number; rop
   7518..7556    +  misc_feature   bom (fragment): basis of mobility region from pBR322
   7573..7902    +  promoter       SV40 promoter: SV40 enhancer and early promoter
   7908..8009    +  misc_feature   bom (fragment): basis of mobility region from pBR322
   8195..8783    -  rep_origin     ori: high-copy-number ColE1/pMB1/pBR322/pUC origin of replication
   8954..9814    -  CDS            AmpR: β-lactamase; bla; confers resistance to ampicillin, carbenicillin, and related antibiotics
   9815..9919    -  promoter       AmpR promoter: bla
  10105..308     +  enhancer       CMV enhancer (across the origin): human cytomegalovirus immediate early enhancer
