[The description below was written by a language model from this plasmid's Addgene catalogue record and pLannotate feature annotations shown in this document.]
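Description:
WT WWP1 is a self-inactivating gammaretroviral expression plasmid built on the pQCXIN backbone and carrying the wild-type human WWP1 coding sequence, cloned between NotI and EcoRI sites that both remain intact. It is maintained in bacteria through a high-copy ColE1/pUC-type origin and an ampicillin resistance gene (β-lactamase with its own promoter). The catalogue lists a total size of about 10.1 kb, and the sequenced record is slightly longer at roughly 10.2 kb.

The viral portion begins with a hybrid 5′ element in which the CMV enhancer and promoter are fused to a truncated Moloney murine sarcoma virus LTR. This drives strong transcription of the genomic RNA in packaging cells. It is followed by a packaging signal and a truncated gag segment lacking its start codon, which together support encapsidation of the transcript. The 3′ LTR carries a U3 deletion, so after reverse transcription and integration the LTR promoter activity is lost and expression depends on the internal promoter. That internal cassette consists of the CMV immediate early enhancer and promoter driving WWP1, a HECT-type E3 ubiquitin ligase, followed by an EMCV IRES and the neomycin phosphotransferase gene. The resulting bicistronic transcript links G418 resistance to WWP1 expression, allowing selection of stably transduced mammalian cells. No epitope tag or fluorescent reporter is annotated. Several short fragment annotations (chicken β-actin promoter, ble, Mos, env, rop, bom) appear to be backbone remnants rather than functional parts.

The plasmid is suited to producing retrovirus for stable WWP1 expression in mammalian cells. It comes from work on ubiquitin-dependent lysosomal trafficking of the glucose transporter GLUT1.
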