Addgene plasmid #200085: WT WWP1
Purpose: WWP1 in pQCXIN vector
Depositing lab: Jason MacGurn. Depositing organization: Vanderbilt University. Publication: Lysosomal trafficking of the glucose transporter GLUT1 requires sequential regulation by TXNIP and ubiquitin. Qualls-Histed SJ, Nielsen CP, MacGurn JA. iScience. 2023 Feb 6;26(3):106150. doi: 10.1016/j.isci.2023.106150. eCollection 2023 Mar 17. PubMed 36890792.
Backbone
  Vector backbone: pQCXIN
  Backbone manufacturer: ClonTech
  Backbone size w/o insert (bp): 7400
  Total vector size (bp): 10135
  Vector type: Mammalian Expression, Retroviral
  Selectable markers: Neomycin (select with G418)
Growth in bacteria
  Bacterial resistance: Ampicillin, 100 μg/mL
  Growth temperature: 37°C
  Growth strain: NEB Stable
  Copy number: High Copy
Gene/Insert
  Gene/Insert name: WT WWP1
  Species: H. sapiens (human)
  GenBank ID: NM_007013.4
  Entrez Gene: WWP1 (a.k.a. AIP5, Tiul1, hSDRP1)
  Promoter: CMV
  Cloning method: Restriction Enzyme; 5′ cloning site NotI (not destroyed); 3′ cloning site EcoRI (not destroyed)
  Sequencing primers: 5′ AACCGTCAGATCGCCTGGAG
Terms and licenses: Academic/Nonprofit Terms; Industry Terms: Not Available to Industry
How to cite: WT WWP1 was a gift from Jason MacGurn (Addgene plasmid # 200085 ; http://n2t.net/addgene:200085 ; RRID:Addgene_200085)
